>Addgene plasmid #84562 | pEGFP-TSAd-wt | addgene full sequence | sequence record 164131 | Addgene Assembled Sequence
TAGTTATTAATAGTAATCAATTACGGGGTCATTAGTTCATAGCCCATATATGGAGTTCCGCGTTACATAA
CTTACGGTAAATGGCCCGCCTGGCTGACCGCCCAACGACCCCCGCCCATTGACGTCAATAATGACGTATG
TTCCCATAGTAACGCCAATAGGGACTTTCCATTGACGTCAATGGGTGGAGTATTTACGGTAAACTGCCCA
CTTGGCAGTACATCAAGTGTATCATATGCCAAGTACGCCCCCTATTGACGTCAATGACGGTAAATGGCCC
GCCTGGCATTATGCCCAGTACATGACCTTATGGGACTTTCCTACTTGGCAGTACATCTACGTATTAGTCA
TCGCTATTACCATGGTGATGCGGTTTTGGCAGTACATCAATGGGCGTGGATAGCGGTTTGACTCACGGGG
ATTTCCAAGTCTCCACCCCATTGACGTCAATGGGAGTTTGTTTTGGCACCAAAATCAACGGGACTTTCCA
AAATGTCGTAACAACTCCGCCCCATTGACGCAAATGGGCGGTAGGCGTGTACGGTGGGAGGTCTATATAA
GCAGAGCTGGTTTAGTGAACCGTCAGATCCGCTAGCGCTACCGGACTCAGATCTCGAGCTCAAGCTTGGT
ACCGAGCTCGGATCCCTTGTGAGGCTGCCCTCATGGAGTTCCCCCTGGCCCAGATATGTCCCCAAGGGAG
TCACGAAGCCCCCATCCCAACCTTCAGCACCTTCCAGATCACAGACATGACCCGCAGGAGCTGCCAGAAC
CTGGGCTACACTGCGGCATCTCCCCAGGCCCCGGAGGCTGCCTCCAGCACAGGGAATGCTGAGAGGGCAG
AGGAGGTGCCTGGAGAAGGAAGCCTGTTCCTGCAGGCCGAGACCCGGGCTTGGTTCCAGAAGACCCAGGC
CCACTGGCTCCTGCAGCACGGGGCAGCCCCTGCCTGGTTCCATGGCTTCATCACCCGGAGGGAGGCAGAG
AGGCTGCTGGAGCCCAAGCCTCAGGGGTGCTACTTGGTGCGGTTCAGCGAGAGCGCGGTGACCTTCGTGC
TGACTTACAGGAGCCGGACTTGCTGCCGCCACTTCCTGCTGGCCCAGCTCAGGGACGGGCGCCACGTGGT
GCTGGGCGAGGACAGCGCCCACGCGCGGCTGCAGGACCTGCTGCTGCACTACACCGCGCACCCGCTCAGC
CCCTACGGGGAGACGCTCACCGAGCCCCTCGCCCGACAGACTCCTGAGCCTGCAGGACTTTCCCTGAGGA
CCGAAGAATCAAACTTTGGAAGCAAAAGCCAGGACCCAAACCCCCAGTACAGCCCAATCATCAAACAGGG
GCAAGCCCCAGTCCCGATGCAGAAAGAGGGGGCCGGGGAGAAGGAGCCCTCCCAGCTGCTCAGGCCCAAG
CCTCCCATCCCCGCCAAACCTCAGCTGCCCCCAGAAGTCTACACAATCCCTGTTCCACGACACCGCCCGG
CCCCACGCCCCAAGCCCTCCAATCCTATCTACAATGAGCCTGATGAACCCATAGCTTTCTATGCCATGGG
CCGGGGCAGCCCTGGGGAAGCCCCCAGCAACATCTATGTGGAAGTGGAAGATGAGGGCCTACCCGCCACC
CTTGGGCACCCTGTCCTACGGAAGAGCTGGTCCAGGCCTGTCCCAGGAGGCCAGAATACAGGTGGCTCCC
AGCTGCATTCTGAGAACTCTGTGATTGGGCAAGGCCCTCCCCTGCCCCACCAGCCCCCACCCGCCTGGAG
ACACACCCTCCCCCACAATCTTTCTAGACAGGTGCTTCAGGACAGAGGACAGGCATGGCTTCCCCTTGGG
CCTCCTCACTCGACGGTACCGCGGGCCCGGGATCCACCGGTCGCCACCATGGTGAGCAAGGGCGAGGAGC
TGTTCACCGGGGTGGTGCCCATCCTGGTCGAGCTGGACGGCGACGTAAACGGCCACAAGTTCAGCGTGTC
CGGCGAGGGCGAGGGCGATGCCACCTACGGCAAGCTGACCCTGAAGTTCATCTGCACCACCGGCAAGCTG
CCCGTGCCCTGGCCCACCCTCGTGACCACCCTGACCTACGGCGTGCAGTGCTTCAGCCGCTACCCCGACC
ACATGAAGCAGCACGACTTCTTCAAGTCCGCCATGCCCGAAGGCTACGTCCAGGAGCGCACCATCTTCTT
CAAGGACGACGGCAACTACAAGACCCGCGCCGAGGTGAAGTTCGAGGGCGACACCCTGGTGAACCGCATC
GAGCTGAAGGGCATCGACTTCAAGGAGGACGGCAACATCCTGGGGCACAAGCTGGAGTACAACTACAACA
GCCACAACGTCTATATCATGGCCGACAAGCAGAAGAACGGCATCAAGGTGAACTTCAAGATCCGCCACAA
CATCGAGGACGGCAGCGTGCAGCTCGCCGACCACTACCAGCAGAACACCCCCATCGGCGACGGCCCCGTG
CTGCTGCCCGACAACCACTACCTGAGCACCCAGTCCGCCCTGAGCAAAGACCCCAACGAGAAGCGCGATC
ACATGGTCCTGCTGGAGTTCGTGACCGCCGCCGGGATCACTCTCGGCATGGACGAGCTGTACAAGTAAAG
CGGCCGCGACTCTAGATCATAATCAGCCATACCACATTTGTAGAGGTTTTACTTGCTTTAAAAAACCTCC
CACACCTCCCCCTGAACCTGAAACATAAAATGAATGCAATTGTTGTTGTTAACTTGTTTATTGCAGCTTA
TAATGGTTACAAATAAAGCAATAGCATCACAAATTTCACAAATAAAGCATTTTTTTCACTGCATTCTAGT
TGTGGTTTGTCCAAACTCATCAATGTATCTTAAGGCGTAAATTGTAAGCGTTAATATTTTGTTAAAATTC
GCGTTAAATTTTTGTTAAATCAGCTCATTTTTTAACCAATAGGCCGAAATCGGCAAAATCCCTTATAAAT
CAAAAGAATAGACCGAGATAGGGT
[37 nt withheld, positions 2965-3001]
AAAGAACGTGGACTCCAACGTCAAAGG
[49 nt withheld, positions 3029-3077]
T
[91 nt withheld, positions 3079-3169]
G
[124 nt withheld, positions 3171-3294]
CAGGTGGCACTTTTCGGGGAAATGTGCGCGGAACCCCTATTTGTTTATTTTTCTAAATACATTCAAATAT
GTATCCGCTCATGAGACAATAACCCTGATAAATGCTTCAATAATATTGAAAAAGGAAGAGTCCTGAGGCG
GAAAGAACCAGCTGTGGAATGTGTGTCAGTTAGGGTGTGGAAAGTCCCCAGGCTCCCCAGCAGGCAGAAG
TATGCAAAGCATGCATCTCAATTAGTCAGCAACCAGGTGTGGAAAGTCCCCAGGCTCCCCAGCAGGCAGA
AGTATGCAAAGCATGCATCTCAATTAGTCAGCAACCATAGTCCCGCCCCTAACTCCGCCCATCCCGCCCC
TAACTCCGCCCAGTTCCGCCCATTCTCCGCCCCATGGCTGACTAATTTTTTTTATTTATGCAGAGGCCGA
GGCCGCCTCGGCCTCTGAGCTATTCCAGAAGTAGTGAGGAGGCTTTTTTGGAGGCCTAGGCTTTTGCAAA
GATCGATCAAGAGACAGGATGAGGATCGTTTCGCATGATTGAACAAGATGGATTGCACGCAGGTTCTCCG
GCCGCTTGGGTGGAGAGGCTATTCGGCTATGACTGGGCACAACAGACAATCGGCTGCTCTGATGCCGCCG
TGTTCCGGCTGTCAGCGCAGGGGCGCCCGGTTCTTTTTGTCAAGACCGACCTGTCCGGTGCCCTGAATGA
ACTGCAAGACGAGGCAGCGCGGCTATCGTGGCTGGCCACGACGGGCGTTCCTTGCGCAGCTGTGCTCGAC
GTTGTCACTGAAGCGGGAAGGGACTGGCTGCTATTGGGCGAAGTGCCGGGGCAGGATCTCCTGTCATCTC
ACCTTGCTCCTGCCGAGAAAGTATCCATCATGGCTGATGCAATGCGGCGGCTGCATACGCTTGATCCGGC
TACCTGCCCATTCGACCACCAAGCGAAACATCGCATCGAGCGAGCACGTACTCGGATGGAAGCCGGTCTT
GTCGATCAGGATGATCTGGACGAAGAGCATCAGGGGCTCGCGCCAGCCGAACTGTTCGCCAGGCTCAAGG
CGAGCATGCCCGACGGCGAGGATCTCGTCGTGACCCATGGCGATGCCTGCTTGCCGAATATCATGGTGGA
AAATGGCCGCTTTTCTGGATTCATCGACTGTGGCCGGCTGGGTGTGGCGGACCGCTATCAGGACATAGCG
TTGGCTACCCGTGATATTGCTGAAGAGCTTGGCGGCGAATGGGCTGACCGCTTCCTCGTGCTTTACGGTA
TCGCCGCTCCCGATTCGCAGCGCATCGCCTTCTATCGCCTTCTTGACGAGTTCTTCTGAGCGGGACTCTG
GGGTTCGAAATGACCGACCAAGCGACGCCCAACCTGCCATCACGAGATTTCGATTCCACCGCCGCCTTCT
ATGAAAGGTTGGGCTTCGGAATCGTTTTCCGGGACGCCGGCTGGATGATCCTCCAGCGCGGGGATCTCAT
GCTGGAGTTCTTCGCCCACCCTAGGGGGAGGCTAACTGAAACACGGAAGGAGACAATACCGGAAGGAACC
CGCGCTATGACGGCAATAAAAAGACAGAATAAAACGCACGGTGTTGGGTCGTTTGTTCATAAACGCGGGG
TTCGGTCCCAGGGCTGGCACTCTGTCGATACCCCACCGAGACCCCATTGGGGCCAATACGCCCGCGTTTC
TTCCTTTTCCCCACCCCACCCCCCAAGTTCGGGTGAAGGCCCAGGGCTCGCAGCCAACGTCGGGGCGGCA
GGCCCTGCCATAGCCTCAGGTTACTCATATATACTTTAGATTGATTTAAAACTTCATTTTTAATTTAAAA
GGATCTAGGTGAAGATCCTTTTTGATAATCTCATGACCAAAATCCCTTAACGTGAGTTTTCGTTCCACTG
AGCGTCAGACCCCGTAGAAAAGATCAAAGGATCTTCTTGAGATCCTTTTTTTCTGCGCGTAATCTGCTGC
TTGCAAACAAAAAAACCACCGCTACCAGCGGTGGTTTGTTTGCCGGATCAAGAGCTACCAACTCTTTTTC
CGAAGGTAACTGGCTTCAGCAGAGCGCAGATACCAAATACTGTCCTTCTAGTGTAGCCGTAGTTAGGCCA
CCACTTCAAGAACTCTGTAGCACCGCCTACATACCTCGCTCTGCTAATCCTGTTACCAGTGGCTGCTGCC
AGTGGCGATAAGTCGTGTCTTACCGGGTTGGACTCAAGACGATAGTTACCGGATAAGGCGCAGCGGTCGG
GCTGAACGGGGGGTTCGTGCACACAGCCCAGCTTGGAGCGAACGACCTACACCGAACTGAGATACCTACA
GCGTGAGCTATGAGAAAGCGCCACGCTTCCCGAAGGGAGAAAGGCGGACAGGTATCCGGTAAGCGGCAGG
GTCGGAACAGGAGAGCGCACGAGGGAGCTTCCAGGGGGAAACGCCTGGTATCTTTATAGTCCTGTCGGGT
TTCGCCACCTCTGACTTGAGCGTCGATTTTTGTGATGCTCGTCAGGGGGGCGGAGCCTATGGAAAAACGC
CAGCAACGCGGCCTTTTTACGGTTCCTGGCCTTTTGCTGGCCTTTTGCTCACATGTTCTTTCCTGCGTTA
TCCCCTGATTCTGTGGATAACCGTATTACCGCCATGCAT
Features (pLannotate 1.2.2; 16 found; start..end, strand, type, name):
     61..364     +  enhancer       CMV enhancer: human cytomegalovirus immediate early enhancer
    365..568     +  promoter       CMV promoter: human cytomegalovirus (CMV) immediate early promoter
    591..627     +  misc_feature   MCS (fragment): multiple cloning site
    663..1829    +  CDS            SH2D2A: SH22A_HUMAN - Also known as SCAP, TSAD, VRAP. Experimental evidence at protein level: Swiss-Prot protein existence level 1. Could be a T-cell-specific adapter protein involved in the control of T-cell activation. May play a role in the CD4-p56-LCK- dependent signal transduction pathway. Could also play an important role in normal and pathological angiogenesis. Could be an adapter protein that facilitates and regulates interaction of KDR with effector proteins important to endothelial cell survival and proliferation. From Homo sapiens (Human).
   1830..1861    +  misc_feature   MCS (fragment): multiple cloning site
   1869..2588    +  CDS            EGFP: the original enhanced GFP (Yang et al., 1996) mammalian codon-optimized
   2605..2688    +  CDS            large T antigen (fragment): large T antigen from SV40 (simian virus 40)
   2711..2832    +  polyA_signal   SV40 poly(A) signal: SV40 polyadenylation signal
   2866..3294    -  rep_origin     f1 ori (sequence partly withheld): f1 bacteriophage origin of replication; arrow indicates direction of (+) strand synthesis
   3321..3425    +  promoter       AmpR promoter: bla
   3427..3784    +  promoter       SV40 promoter: SV40 enhancer and early promoter
   3819..4613    +  CDS            NeoR/KanR: aminoglycoside phosphotransferase from Tn5; aph(3')-II (or nptII); confers resistance to neomycin, kanamycin, and G418 (Geneticin®)
   4634..4786    +  CDS            ble (fragment): BLE_KLEPN - Experimental evidence at protein level: Swiss-Prot protein existence level 1. Binding protein with a strong affinity to the bleomycin family of antibiotics. Binds to CL990; an antimitotic-antibiotic compound. From Klebsiella pneumoniae.
   4845..4892    +  polyA_signal   HSV TK poly(A) signal: herpes simplex virus thymidine kinase polyadenylation signal (Cole and Stacy, 1985)
   4983..4999    -  polyA_signal   bGH poly(A) signal (fragment): bovine growth hormone polyadenylation signal
   5221..5809    +  rep_origin     ori: high-copy-number ColE1/pMB1/pBR322/pUC origin of replication
