[The description below was written by a language model from this plasmid's Addgene catalogue record and pLannotate feature annotations shown in this document.]
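Description:
pEGFP-TSAd-wt is a mammalian expression plasmid built on the pEGFP-N1 backbone, designed to produce human TSAd (T-cell-specific adapter protein, encoded by SH2D2A) fused at its C terminus to EGFP. The assembled sequence is about 5.9 kb. The plasmid replicates in E. coli at high copy from a ColE1/pUC-type origin and also carries an f1 origin, which allows single-stranded DNA production. A single NeoR/KanR gene (Tn5 aminoglycoside phosphotransferase) serves both hosts. A bacterial bla-type promoter drives it for kanamycin selection in E. coli, and the adjacent SV40 enhancer/early promoter drives it in mammalian cells for G418 selection of stable transfectants. The HSV TK polyadenylation signal terminates this cassette.

The payload is driven by the human cytomegalovirus immediate-early enhancer and promoter. The SH2D2A coding sequence (catalogued as roughly 1.1 kb, annotated at just under 1.2 kb) sits within the multiple cloning site, remnants of which flank it on both sides. It is followed closely by the mammalian codon-optimised EGFP coding sequence and the SV40 polyadenylation signal. The "wt" in the name suggests the wild-type form of the protein, though the record does not elaborate, and the cloning method is listed as unknown. Short annotated fragments of SV40 large T antigen, ble and the bGH poly(A) signal appear to be backbone remnants rather than functional elements.

TSAd is described as an adapter protein implicated in T-cell activation, LCK-dependent signalling and KDR-linked signalling in endothelial cells. The construct's stated purpose is mammalian expression of the TSAd-EGFP fusion, which allows fluorescent detection of the protein in transfected cells.
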