Addgene plasmid #84562: pEGFP-TSAd-wt
Purpose: mammalian expression of TSAd-EGFP fusion
Depositing lab: Anne Spurkland. Depositing organization: University of Oslo.
Backbone
  Vector backbone: pEGFP-N1
  Vector type: Mammalian Expression
  Selectable markers: Neomycin (select with G418)
Growth in bacteria
  Bacterial resistance: Kanamycin, 50 μg/mL
  Growth temperature: 37°C
  Growth strain: DH5alpha
  Copy number: High Copy
Gene/Insert
  Gene/Insert name: TSAd
  Species: H. sapiens (human)
  Insert size (bp): 1100
  Entrez Gene: SH2D2A (a.k.a. F2771, SCAP, TSAD, VRAP)
  Promoter: CMV
  Tag / fusion protein: EGFP (C terminal on backbone)
  Cloning method: Unknown
  Sequencing primers: 5′ CMV-F; 3′ EGFP-N
Terms and licenses: Academic/Nonprofit Terms; Industry Terms: Not Available to Industry
How to cite: pEGFP-TSAd-wt was a gift from Anne Spurkland (Addgene plasmid # 84562 ; http://n2t.net/addgene:84562 ; RRID:Addgene_84562)
