>Addgene plasmid #84562 | pEGFP-TSAd-wt | addgene partial sequence | sequence record 164129 | EGFP-N 5'-CGTCGCCGTCCAGCTCGACCAG-3'
GCTCCTCGCCCTTGCTCACCATGGTGGCGACCGGTGGATCCCGGGCCCGCGGTACCGTCGAGTGAGGAGG
CCCAAGGGGAAGCCATGCCTGTCCTCTGTCCTGAAGCACCTGTCTAGAAAGATTGTGGGGGAGGGTGTGT
CTCCAGGCGGGTGGGGGCTGGTGGGGCAGGGGAGGGCCTTGCCCAATCACAGAGTTCTCAGAATGCAGCT
GGGAGCCACCTGTATTCTGGCCTCCTGGGACAGGCCTGGACCAGCTCTTCCGTAGGACAGGGTGCCCAAG
GGTGGCGGGTAGGCCCTCATCTTCCACTTCCACATAGATGTTGCTGGGGGCTTCCCCAGGGCTGCCCCGG
CCCATGGCATAGAAAGCTATGGGTTCATCAGGCTCATTGTAGATAGGATTGGAGGGCTTGGGGCGTGGGG
CCGGGCGGTGTCGTGGAACAGGGATTGTGTAGACTTCTGGGGGCAGCTGAGGTTTGGCGGGGATGGGAGG
CTTGGGCCTGAGCAGCTGGGAGGGCTCCTTCTCCCCGGCCCCCTCTTTCTGCATCGGGACTGGGGCTTGC
CCCTGTTTGATGATTGGGCTGTACTGGGGGTTTGGGTCCTGGCTTTTGCTTCCAAAGTTTGATTCTTCGG
TCCTCAGGGAAAGTCCTGCAGGCTCAGGAGTCTGTCGGGCGAGGGGCTCGGTGAGCGTCTCCCCGTAGGG
GCTGAGCGGGTGCGCGGTGTAGTGCAGCAGCAGGTCCTGCAGCCGCGCGTGGGCGCTGTCCTCGCCCAGC
ACCACGTGGCGCCCGTCCCTGAGCTGGGCCAGC
