>Addgene plasmid #84562 | pEGFP-TSAd-wt | addgene partial sequence | sequence record 164132 | CMV-F 5'-CGCAAATGGGCGGTAGGCGTG-3'
GAGCTGGTTTAGTGAACCGTCAGATCCGCTAGCGCTACCGGACTCAGATCTCGAGCTCAAGCTTGGTACC
GAGCTCGGATCCCTTGTGAGGCTGCCCTCATGGAGTTCCCCCTGGCCCAGATATGTCCCCAAGGGAGTCA
CGAAGCCCCCATCCCAACCTTCAGCACCTTCCAGATCACAGACATGACCCGCAGGAGCTGCCAGAACCTG
GGCTACACTGCGGCATCTCCCCAGGCCCCGGAGGCTGCCTCCAGCACAGGGAATGCTGAGAGGGCAGAGG
AGGTGCCTGGAGAAGGAAGCCTGTTCCTGCAGGCCGAGACCCGGGCTTGGTTCCAGAAGACCCAGGCCCA
CTGGCTCCTGCAGCACGGGGCAGCCCCTGCCTGGTTCCATGGCTTCATCACCCGGAGGGAGGCAGAGAGG
CTGCTGGAGCCCAAGCCTCAGGGGTGCTACTTGGTGCGGTTCAGCGAGAGCGCGGTGACCTTCGTGCTGA
CTTACAGGAGCCGGACTTGCTGCCGCCACTTCCTGCTGGCCCAGCTCAGGGACGGGCGCCACGTGGTGCT
GGGCGAGGACAGCGCCCACGCGCGGCTGCAGGACCTGCTGCTGCACTACACCGCGCACCCGCTCAGCCCC
TACGGGGAGACGCTCACCGAGCCCCTCGCCCGACAGACTCCTGAGCCTGCAGGACTTTCCCTGAGGACCG
AAGAATCAAACTTTGGAAGCAAAAGCCAGGACCCAAACCCCCAGTACAGCCCAATCATCAAACAGGGGCA
AGCCCCAGTCCCGATGCAGAAAGAGGGGGCCGGGGAGAAGGAGCCCTCCCAGCTGCTCAGGCCCAAGCCT
CCCATCCCCGCCAAACCTCAGCTGCCCCCAGAAGTCTACACAATCCCTGTTCCACGACACCGCCCGGCCC
CACGCCCCAAGCCCTCCAATCCTATCTACAATGAGCCTGATGAACCCATAGCTTTCTATGCCATGGGCCG
GGGCAGCCCTGGGGAAGCCCCCAGCAACATCTATGTGGAAGTGGAA
